>Addgene plasmid #116772 | pHAGE-PIK3CB | addgene full sequence | sequence record 240319 | Addgene NGS Result
GGCTTAAGCAGTGGGTTCCCTAGTTAGCCAGAGAGCTCCCAGGCTCAGATCTGGTCTAACCAGAGAGACC
CAGTACAAGCAAAAAGCAGATCTTGTCTTCGTTGGGAGTGAATTAGCCCTTCCAGTCCCCCCTTTTCTTT
TAAAAAGTGGCTAAGATCTACAGCTGCCTTGTAAGTCATTGGTCTTAAAGGATCTCAGGCGGGGAGGCGG
CCCAAAGGGAGATCCGACTCGTCTGAGGGCGAAGGCGAAGACGCGGAAGAGGCCGCAGAGCCGGCAGCAG
GCCGCGGGAAGGAAGGTCCGCTGGATTGAGGGCCGAAGGGACGTAGCAGAAGGACGTCCCGCGCAGAATC
CAGGTGGCAACACAGGCGAGCAGCCAAGGAAAGGACGATGATTTCCCCGACAACACCACGGAATTGTCAG
TGCCCAACAGCCGAGCCCCTGTCCAGCAGCGGGCAAGGCAAGCTTTATTGAGGCTTAAGCAGTGGGTTCC
CTAGTTAGCCAGAGAGCTCCCAGGCTCAGATCTGGTCTAACCAGAGAGACCCAGTACAGGCAAAAAGCAG
CTGCTTATATGCAGGATCTGAGGGCTCGCCACTCCCCAGTCCCGCCCAGGCCACGCCTCCCTGGAAAGTC
CCCAGCGGAAAGTCCCTTGTAGCAAGCTCGATATCAGCAGTTCTTGAAGTACTCCGGATGCAGCTCTCGG
GCCACGTGATGAAATGCTAGGCGGCTGTCAAACCTCCACTCTAACACTTCTCTCTCCGGGTCATCCATCC
CATGCAGGCTCACAGGGTGTAACAAGCTGGTGTTCTCTCCTTTATTGGCCTCTTCTACCTTATCTGGCTC
AACTGGTACTAGCTTGTAGCACCATCCAAAGGTCAGTGGATATCTGACCCCTGGCCCTGGTGTGTAGTTC
TGCTAATCAGGGAAGTAGCCTTGTGTGTGGTAGATCCACAGATCAAGGATATCTTGTCTTCTTTGGGAGT
GAATTAGCCCTTCCAACTACTAAGTTTGTAGTACATATTTAACAAATACAATTTCTTTAAAATGAAAATA
ATTCAGAGGAATCACAGGTTTAGAGTAAATGAAACCACAGGTAATTGGCAGTGGTAATAGGGTATGGGGT
GGGAAGTTTGGGATGATTTTGGTTAGCTTGAGTTATCCAGTTGATCCAGACATGATAAGATACATTGATG
AGTTTGGACAAACCACAACTAGAATGCAGTGAAAAAAATGCTTTATTTGTGAAATTCGTAATCATGTCAT
AGCTGTTTCCTGTGTGAAATTGTTATCCGCTCACAATTCCACACAACATACGAGCCGGAAGCATAAAGTG
TAAAGCCTGGGGTGCCTAATGAGTGAGCTAACTCACATTAATTGCGTTGCGCTCACTGCCCGCTTTCCAG
TCGGGAAACCTGTCGTGCCACGGGGAGCTTTTTGCAAAAGCCTAGGCCTCCAAAAAAGCCTCCTCACTAC
TTCTGGAATAGCTCAGAGGCCGAGGCGGCCTCGGCCTCTGCATAAATAAAAAAAATTAGTCAGCCATGAG
CTTGCTGCATTAATGAATCGGCCAACGCGCGGGGAGAGGCGGTTTGCGTATTGGGCGCTCTTCCGCTTCC
TCGCTCACTGACTCGCTGCGCTCGGTCGTTCGGCTGCGGCGAGCGGTATCAGCTCACTCAAAGGCGGTAA
TACGGTTATCCACAGAATCAGGGGATAACGCAGGAAAGAACATGTGAGCAAAAGGCCAGCAAAAGGCCAG
GAACCGTAAAAAGGCCGCGTTGCTGGCGTTTTTCCATAGGCTCCGCCCCCCTGACGAGCATCACAAAAAT
CGACGCTCAAGTCAGAGGTGGCGAAACCCGACAGGACTATAAAGATACCAGGCGTTTCCCCCTGGAAGCT
CCCTCGTGCGCTCTCCTGTTCCGACCCTGCCGCTTACCGGATACCTGTCCGCCTTTCTCCCTTCGGGAAG
CGTGGCGCTTTCTCATAGCTCACGCTGTAGGTATCTCAGTTCGGTGTAGGTCGTTCGCTCCAAGCTGGGC
TGTGTGCACGAACCCCCCGTTCAGCCCGACCGCTGCGCCTTATCCGGTAACTATCGTCTTGAGTCCAACC
CGGTAAGACACGACTTATCGCCACTGGCAGCAGCCACTGGTAACAGGATTAGCAGAGCGAGGTATGTAGG
CGGTGCTACAGAGTTCTTGAAGTGGTGGCCTAACTACGGCTACACTAGAAGAACAGTATTTGGTATCTGC
GCTCTGCTGAAGCCAGTTACCTTCGGAAAAAGAGTTGGTAGCTCTTGATCCGGCAAACAAACCACCGCTG
GTAGCGGTGGTTTTTTTGTTTGCAAGCAGCAGATTACGCGCAGAAAAAAAGGATCTCAAGAAGATCCTTT
GATCTTTTCTACGGGGTCTGACGCTCAGTGGAACGAAAACTCACGTTAAGGGATTTTGGTCATGAGATTA
TCAAAAAGGATCTTCACCTAGATCCTTTTAAATTAAAAATGAAGTTTTAAATCAATCTAAAGTATATATG
AGTAAACTTGGTCTGACAGTTACCAATGCTTAATCAGTGAGGCACCTATCTCAGCGATCTGTCTATTTCG
TTCATCCATAGTTGCCTGACTCCCCGTCGTGTAGATAACTACGATACGGGAGGGCTTACCATCTGGCCCC
AGTGCTGCAATGATACCGCGAGACCCACGCTCACCGGCTCCAGATTTATCAGCAATAAACCAGCCAGCCG
GAAGGGCCGAGCGCAGAAGTGGTCCTGCAACTTTATCCGCCTCCATCCAGTCTATTAATTGTTGCCGGGA
AGCTAGAGTAAGTAGTTCGCCAGTTAATAGTTTGCGCAACGTTGTTGCCATTGCTACAGGCATCGTGGTG
TCACGCTCGTCGTTTGGTATGGCTTCATTCAGCTCCGGTTCCCAACGATCAAGGCGAGTTACATGATCCC
CCATGTTGTGCAAAAAAGCGGTTAGCTCCTTCGGTCCTCCGATCGTTGTCAGAAGTAAGTTGGCCGCAGT
GTTATCACTCATGGTTATGGCAGCACTGCATAATTCTCTTACTGTCATGCCATCCGTAAGATGCTTTTCT
GTGACTGGTGAGTACTCAACCAAGTCATTCTGAGAATAGTGTATGCGGCGACCGAGTTGCTCTTGCCCGG
CGTCAACACGGGATAATACCGCGCCACATAGCAGAACTTTAAAAGTGCTCATCATTGGAAAACGTTCTTC
GGGGCGAAAACTCTCAAGGATCTTACCGCTGTTGAGATCCAGTTCGATGTAACCCACTCGTGCACCCAAC
TGATCTTCAGCATCTTTTACTTTCACCAGCGTTTCTGGGTGAGCAAAAACAGGAAGGCAAAATGCCGCAA
AAAAGGGAATAAGGGCGACACGGAAATGTTGAATACTCATACTCTTCCTTTTTCAATATTATTGAAGCAT
TTATCAGGGTTATTGTCTCATGAGCGGATACATATTTGAATGTATTTAGAAAAATAAACAAATAGGGGTT
CCGCGCACATTTCCCCGAAAAGTGCCACCTGACGTCTAAGAAACCATTATTATCATGACATTAACCTATA
AAAATAGGCGTATCACGAGGCCCTTTCGTCTTCAAGAATGATCTAGCCCTTTCCTTAATTAACCCGGGCC
TCTCACTCTCTGATATTCATTTCTTTGCAAGTTATAAATACTGAATAATAAGATGACATGAACTACTACT
GCTAGAGATTTTCCACACTGACTAAAAGGGTCTGAGGGATCTCTAGTTACCAGAGTCACACAACAGACGG
GCACACACTACTTGAAGCACTCAAGGCAAGCTTTATTGA
Features (pLannotate 1.2.2; 14 found; start..end, strand, type, name):
    126..191     -  CDS            nef (fragment): NEF_HV1Z2 - Experimental evidence at protein level: Swiss-Prot protein existence level 1. Extracellular Nef protein targets CD4(+) T-lymphocytes for apoptosis by interacting with CXCR4 surface receptors. From Human immunodeficiency virus type 1 group M subtype D (isolate Z2/CDC-Z34) (HIV-1).
    199..460     -  misc_feature   WPRE (fragment): woodchuck hepatitis virus posttranscriptional regulatory element
    454..995     -  LTR            3' LTR (fragment): 3' long terminal repeat (LTR) from HIV-1
   1163..1246    -  polyA_signal   SV40 poly(A) signal (fragment): SV40 polyadenylation signal
   1280..1296    -  protein_bind   lac operator: The lac repressor binds to the lac operator to inhibit transcription in E. coli. This inhibition can be relieved by adding lactose or isopropyl-β-D-thiogalactopyranoside (IPTG). lac repressor encoded by lacI
   1304..1334    -  promoter       lac promoter: promoter for the E. coli lac operon
   1349..1370    -  protein_bind   CAP binding site: CAP binding activates transcription in the presence of cAMP. E. coli catabolite activator protein
   1383..1420    -  CDS            lacI (fragment): lac repressor; lacI; The lac repressor binds to the lac operator to inhibit transcription in E. coli. This inhibition can be relieved by adding lactose or isopropyl-β-D-thiogalactopyranoside (IPTG).
   1445..1538    -  rep_origin     SV40 ori (fragment): SV40 origin of replication
   1544..1598    -  CDS            lacI (fragment): lac repressor; lacI; The lac repressor binds to the lac operator to inhibit transcription in E. coli. This inhibition can be relieved by adding lactose or isopropyl-β-D-thiogalactopyranoside (IPTG).
   1781..2369    -  rep_origin     ori: high-copy-number ColE1/pMB1/pBR322/pUC origin of replication
   2540..3400    -  CDS            AmpR: β-lactamase; bla; confers resistance to ampicillin, carbenicillin, and related antibiotics
   3401..3505    -  promoter       AmpR promoter: bla
   3710..124     -  LTR            3' LTR (ΔU3) (across the origin): self-inactivating 3' long terminal repeat (LTR) from HIV-1
