[The description below was written by a language model from this plasmid's Addgene catalogue record and pLannotate feature annotations shown in this document.]
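Description:
pHAGE-PIK3CB is a lentiviral expression plasmid built on the pHAGE backbone and carrying the wild-type human PIK3CB open reading frame, which encodes the p110β catalytic subunit of class I phosphoinositide 3-kinase. The insert was introduced by Gateway recombination. The stated purpose is lentiviral expression of PIK3CB. It comes from a collection made for systematic functional annotation of somatic cancer mutations, in which a wild-type clone would naturally serve as the reference for mutant alleles, although the record does not spell out that role. The plasmid is maintained in E. coli at high copy under ampicillin selection, in a recombination-deficient strain of the kind commonly chosen to stabilise the repeated LTR sequences.

The accompanying feature table comes from a sequence record of only about 3.8 kb, too short to hold a complete lentiviral vector plus the PIK3CB coding sequence, and it covers mainly backbone elements. It annotates the ColE1/pUC-type origin, the β-lactamase gene with its promoter, and two HIV-1 LTR elements, one of them a U3-deleted self-inactivating LTR that limits LTR-driven transcription after integration. It also lists fragments of WPRE (which enhances transcript expression), a small nef remnant, partial SV40 origin and poly(A) sequences, and residual lac promoter, operator and lacI pieces. No PIK3CB coding sequence, internal promoter, packaging signal, RRE, cPPT, att sites, tag or mammalian selection marker is annotated. The promoter driving the insert and any reporter or selection cassette therefore cannot be stated from this record, and the sequence should be treated as partial or possibly rearranged relative to the catalogue description.
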