Addgene plasmid #116772: pHAGE-PIK3CB
Purpose: Lentiviral expression of PIK3CB
Depositing lab: Gordon Mills & Kenneth Scott. Depositing organization: Baylor College of Medicine. Publication: Systematic Functional Annotation of Somatic Mutations in Cancer. Ng PK, Li J, Jeong KJ, Shao S, Chen H, Tsang YH, Sengupta S, Wang Z, Bhavana VH, Tran R, Soewito S, Minussi DC, Moreno D, Kong K, Dogruluk T, Lu H, Gao J, Tokheim C, Zhou DC, Johnson AM, Zeng J, Ip CKM, Ju Z, Wester M, Yu S, Li Y, Vellano CP, Schultz N, Karchin R, Ding L, Lu Y, Cheung LWT, Chen K, Shaw KR, Meric-Bernstam F, Scott KL, Yi S, Sahni N, Liang H, Mills GB. Cancer Cell. 2018 Mar 12;33(3):450-462.e10. doi: 10.1016/j.ccell.2018.01.021. PubMed 29533785.
Backbone
  Vector backbone: pHAGE
  Vector type: Lentiviral
Growth in bacteria
  Bacterial resistance: Ampicillin, 100 μg/mL
  Growth temperature: 37°C
  Growth strain: Stbl3
  Copy number: High Copy
Gene/Insert
  Gene/Insert name: PIK3CB
  Species: H. sapiens (human)
  Mutation: WT
  Entrez Gene: PIK3CB (a.k.a. P110BETA, PI3K, PI3KBETA, PIK3C1)
  Cloning method: Gateway Cloning
Terms and licenses: Academic/Nonprofit Terms; Industry Terms: Not Available to Industry
How to cite: pHAGE-PIK3CB was a gift from Gordon Mills & Kenneth Scott (Addgene plasmid # 116772)
