>Addgene plasmid #116772 | pHAGE-PIK3CB | depositor partial sequence | sequence record 219648 | insert
ATGTGCTTCAGTTTCATAATGCCTCCTGCTATGGCAGACATCCTTGACATCTGGGCGGTGGATTCACAGA
TAGCATCTGATGGCTCCATACCTGTGGATTTCCTTTTGCCCACTGGGATTTATATCCAGTTGGAGGTACC
TCGGGAAGCTACCATTTCTTATATTAAGCAGATGTTATGGAAGCAAGTTCACAATTACCCAATGTTCAAC
CTCCTTATGGATATTGACTCCTATATGTTTGCATGTGTGAATCAGACTGCTGTATATGAGGAGCTTGAAG
ATGAAACACGAAGACTCTGTGATGTCAGACCTTTTCTTCCAGTTCTCAAATTAGTGACAAGAAGTTGTGA
CCCAGGGGAAAAATTAGACTCAAAAATTGGAGTCCTTATAGGAAAAGGTCTGCATGAATTTGATTCCTTG
AAGGATCCTGAAGTAAATGAATTTCGAAGAAAAATGCGCAAATTCAGCGAGGAAAAAATCCTGTCACTTG
TGGGATTGTCTTGGATGGACTGGCTAAAACAAACATATCCACCAGAGCATGAACCATCCATCCCTGAAAA
CTTAGAAGATAAACTTTATGGGGGAAAGCTCATCGTAGCTGTTCATTTTGAAAACTGCCAGGACGTGTTT
AGCTTTCAAGTGTCTCCTAATATGAATCCTATCAAAGTAAATGAATTGGCAATCCAAAAACGTTTGACTA
TTCATGGGAAGGAAGATGAAGTTAGCCCCTATGATTATGTGTTGCAAGTCAGCGGGAGAGTAGAATATGT
TTTTGGTGATCATCCACTAATTCAGTTCCAGTATATCCGGAACTGTGTGATGAACAGAGCCCTGCCCCAT
TTTATACTTGTGGAATGCTGCAAGATCAAGAAAATGTATGAACAAGAAATGATTGCCATAGAGGCTGCCA
TAAATCGAAATTCATCTAATCTTCCTCTTCCATTACCACCAAAGAAAACACGAATTATTTCTCATGTTTG
GGAAAATAACAACCCTTTCCAAATTGTCTTGGTTAAGGGAAATAAACTTAACACAGAGGAAACTGTAAAA
GTTCATGTCAGGGCTGGTCTTTTTCATGGTACTGAGCTCCTGTGTAAAACCATCGTAAGCTCAGAGGTAT
CAGGGAAAAATGATCATATTTGGAATGAACCACTGGAATTTGATATTAATATTTGTGACTTACCAAGAAT
GGCTCGATTATGTTTTGCTGTTTATGCAGTTTTGGATAAAGTAAAAACGAAGAAATCAACGAAAACTATT
AATCCCTCTAAATATCAGACCATCAGGAAAGCTGGAAAAGTGCATTATCCTGTAGCGTGGGTAAATACGA
TGGTTTTTGACTTTAAAGGACAATTGAGAACTGGAGACATAATATTACACAGCTGGTCTTCATTTCCTGA
TGAACTCGAAGAAATGTTGAATCCAATGGGAACTGTTCAAACAAATCCATATACTGAAAATGCAACAGCT
TTGCATGTTAAATTTCCAGAGAATAAAAAACAACCTTATTATTACCCTCCCTTCGATAAGATTATTGAAA
AGGCAGCTGAGATTGCAAGCAGTGATAGTGCTAATGTGTCAAGTCGAGGTGGAAAAAAGTTTCTTCCTGT
ATTGAAAGAAATCTTGGACAGGGATCCCTTGTCTCAACTGTGTGAAAATGAAATGGATCTTATTTGGACT
TTGCGACAAGACTGCCGAGAGATTTTCCCACAATCACTGCCAAAATTACTGCTGTCAATCAAGTGGAATA
AACTTGAGGATGTTGCTCAGCTTCAGGCGCTGCTTCAGATTTGGCCTAAACTGCCCCCCCGGGAGGCCCT
AGAGCTTCTGGATTTCAACTATCCAGACCAGTACGTTCGAGAATATGCTGTAGGCTGCCTGCGACAGATG
AGTGATGAAGAACTTTCTCAATATCTTTTACAACTGGTGCAAGTGTTAAAATATGAGCCTTTTCTTGATT
GTGCCCTCTCTAGATTCCTATTAGAAAGAGCACTTGGTAATCGGAGGATAGGGCAGTTTCTATTTTGGCA
TCTTAGGTCAGAAGTGCACATTCCTGCTGTCTCAGTACAATTTGGTGTCATCCTTGAAGCATACTGCCGG
GGAAGTGTGGGGCACATGAAAGTGCTTTCTAAGCAGGTTGAAGCACTCAATAAGTTAAAAACTTTAAATA
GTTTAATCAAACTGAATGCCGTGAAGTTAAACAGAGCCAAAGGGAAGGAGGCCATGCATACCTGTTTAAA
ACAGAGTGCTTACCGGGAAGCCCTCTCTGACCTGCAGTCACCCCTGAACCCATGTGTTATCCTCTCAGAA
CTCTATGTTGAAAAGTGCAAATACATGGATTCCAAAATGAAGCCTTTGTGGCTGGTATACAATAACAAGG
TATTTGGTGAGGATTCAGTTGGAGTGATTTTTAAAAATGGTGATGATTTACGACAGGATATGTTGACACT
CCAAATGTTGCGCTTGATGGATTTACTCTGGAAAGAAGCTGGTTTGGATCTTCGGATGTTGCCTTATGGC
TGTTTAGCAACAGGAGATCGCTCTGGCCTCATTGAAGTTGTGAGCACCTCTGAAACAATTGCTGACATTC
AGCTGAACAGTAGCAATGTGGCTGCTGCAGCAGCCTTCAACAAAGATGCCCTTCTGAACTGGCTTAAAGA
ATACAACTCTGGGGATGACCTGGACCGAGCCATTGAGGAATTTACACTGTCCTGTGCTGGCTACTGTGTA
GCTTCTTATGTCCTTGGGATTGGTGACAGACATAGTGACAACATCATGGTCAAAAAAACTGGCCAGCTCT
TCCACATTGACTTTGGACATATTCTTGGAAATTTCAAATCTAAGTTTGGCATTAAAAGGGAGCGAGTGCC
TTTTATTCTTACCTATGATTTCATCCATGTCATTCAACAAGGAAAAACAGGAAATACAGAAAAGTTTGGC
CGGTTCCGCCAGTGTTGTGAGGATGCATATCTGATTTTACGACGGCATGGGAATCTCTTCATCACTCTCT
TTGCGCTGATGTTGACTGCAGGGCTTCCTGAACTCACATCAGTCAAAGATATACAGTATCTTAAGGACTC
TCTTGCATTAGGGAAGAGTGAAGAAGAAGCACTCAAACAGTTTAAGCAAAAATTTGATGAGGCGCTCAGG
GAAAGCTGGACTACTAAAGTGAACTGGATGGCCCACACAGTTCGGAAAGACTACAGATCTTAA
